>Addgene plasmid #126382 | pGWB14-LYX164 | addgene full sequence | sequence record 247571 | Addgene NGS Result
TCGGTCTTGCCTTGCTCGTCGGTGATGTACTTCACCAGCTCCGCGAAGTCGCTCTTCTTGATGGAGCGCA
TGGGGACGTGCTTGGCAATCACGCGCACCCCCCGGCCGTTTTAGCGGCTAAAAAAGTCATGGCTCTGCCC
TCGGGCGGACCACGCCCATCATGACCTTGCCAAGCTCGTCCTGCTTCTCTTCGATCTTCGCCAGCAGGGC
GAGGATCGTGGCATCACCGAACCGCGCCGTGCGCGGGTCGTCGGTGAGCCAGAGTTTCAGCAGGCCGCCC
AGGCGGCCCAGGTCGCCATTGATGCGGGCCAGCTCGCGGACGTGCTCATAGTCCACGACGCCCGTGATTT
TGTAGCCCTGGCCGACGGCCAGCAGGTAGGCCGACAGGCTCATGCCGGCCGCCGCCGCCTTTTCCTCAAT
CGCTCTTCGTTCGTCTGGAAGGCAGTACACCTTGATAGGTGGGCTGCCCTTCCTGGTTGGCTTGGTTTCA
TCAGCCATCCGCTTGCCCTCATCTGTTACGCCGGCGGTAGCCGGCCAGCCTCGCAGAGCAGGATTCCCGT
TGAGCACCGCCAGGTGCGAATAAGGGACAGTGAAGAAGGAACACCCGCTCGCGGGTGGGCCTACTTCACC
TATCCTGCCCGGCTGACGCCGTTGGATACACCAAGGAAAGTCTACACGAACCCTTTGGCAAAATCCTGTA
TATCGTGCGAAAAAGGATGGATATACCGAAAAAATCGCTATAATGACCCCGAAGCAGGGTTATGCAGCGG
AAAAGCGCCACGCTTCCCGAAGGGAGAAAGGCGGACAGGTATCCGGTAAGCGGCAGGGTCGGAACAGGAG
AGCGCACGAGGGAGCTTCCAGGGGGAAACGCCTGGTATCTTTATAGTCCTGTCGGGTTTCGCCACCTCTG
ACTTGAGCGTCGATTTTTGTGATGCTCGTCAGGGGGGCGGAGCCTATGGAAAAACGCCAGCAACGCGGCC
TTTTTACGGTTCCTGGCCTTTTGCTGGCCTTTTGCTCACATGTTCTTTCCTGCGTTATCCCCTGATTCTG
TGGATAACCGTATTACCGCCTTTGAGTGAGCTGATACCGCTCGCCGCAGCCGAACGACCGAGCGCAGCGA
GTCAGTGAGCGAGGAAGCGGAAGAGCGCCAGAAGGCCGCCAGAGAGGCCGAGCGCGGCCGTGAGGCTTGG
ACGCTAGGGCAGGGCATGAAAAAGCCCGTAGCGGGCTGCTACGGGCGTCTGACGCGGTGGAAAGGGGGAG
GGGATGTTGTCTACATGGCTCTGCTGTAGTGAGTGGGTTGCGCTCCGGCAGCGGTCCTGATCAATCGTCA
CCCTTTCTCGGTCCTTCAACGTTCCTGACAACGAGCCTCCTTTTCGCCAATCCATCGACAATCACCGCGA
GTCCCTGCTCGAACGCTGCGTCCGGACCGGCTTCGTCGAAGGCGTCTATCGCGGCCCGCAACAGCGGCGA
GAGCGGAGCCTGTTCAACGGTGCCGCCGCGCTCGCCGGCATCGCTGTCGCCGGCCTGCTCCTCAAGCACG
GCCCCAACAGTGAAGTAGCTGATTGTCATCAGCGCATTGACGGCGTCCCCGGCCGAAAAACCCGCCTCGC
AGAGGAAGCGAAGCTGCGCGTCGGCCGTTTCCATCTGCGGTGCGCCCGGTCGCGTGCCGGCATGGATGCG
CGCGCCATCGCGGTAGGCGAGCAGCGCCTGCCTGAAGCTGCGGGCATTCCCGATCAGAAATGAGCGCCAG
TCGTCGTCGGCTCTCGGCACCGAATGCGTATGATTCTCCGCCAGCATGGCTTCGGCCAGTGCGTCGAGCA
GCGCCCGCTTGTTCCTGAAGTGCCAGTAAAGCGCCGGCTGCTGAACCCCCAACCGTTCCGCCAGTTTGCG
TGTCGTCAGACCGTCTACGCCGACCTCGTTCAACAGGTCCAGGGCGGCACGGATCACTGTATTCGGCTGC
AACTTTGTCATGCTTGACACTTTATCACTGATAAACATAATATGTCCACCAACTTATCAGTGATAAAGAA
TCCGCGCGTTCAATCGGACCAGCGGAGGCTGGTCCGGAGGCCAGACGTGAAACCCAACATACCCCTGATC
GTAATTCTGAGCACTGTCGCGCTCGACGCTGTCGGCATCGGCCTGATTATGCCGGTGCTGCCGGGCCTCC
TGCGCGATCTGGTTCACTCGAACGACGTCACCGCCCACTATGGCATTCTGCTGGCGCTGTATGCGTTGGT
GCAATTTGCCTGCGCACCTGTGCTGGGCGCGCTGTCGGATCGTTTCGGGCGGCGGCCAATCTTGCTCGTC
TCGCTGGCCGGCGCCAGATCTGGGGAACCCTGTGGTTGGCATGCACATACAAATGGACGAACGGATAAAC
CTTTTCACGCCCTTTTAAATATCCGATTATTCTAATAAACGCTCTTTTCTCTTAGGTTTACCCGCCAATA
TATCCTGTCAAACACTGATAGTTTAAACTGAAGGCGGGAAACGACAATCTGATCATGAGCGGAGAATTAA
GGGAGTCACGTTATGACCCCCGCCGATGACGCGGGACAAGCCGTTTTACGTTTGGAACTGACAGAACCGC
AACGTTGAAGGAGCCACTCAGCCGCGGGTTTCTGGAGTTTAATGAGCTAAGCACATACGTCAGAAACCAT
TATTGCGCGTTCAAAAGTCGCCTAAGGTCACTATCAGCTAGCAAATATTTCTTGTCAAAAATGCTCCACT
GACGTTCCATAAATTCCCCTCGGTATCCAATTAGAGTCTCATATTCACTCTCAATCCAAATAATCTGCAC
CGGATCTGGATCGTTTCGCATGATTGAACAAGATGGATTGCACGCAGGTTCTCCGGCCGCTTGGGTGGAG
AGGCTATTCGGCTATGACTGGGCACAACAGACAATCGGCTGCTCTGATGCCGCCGTGTTCCGGCTGTCAG
CGCAGGGGCGCCCGGTTCTTTTTGTCAAGACCGACCTGTCCGGTGCCCTGAATGAACTGCAGGACGAGGC
AGCGCGGCTATCGTGGCTGGCCACGACGGGCGTTCCTTGCGCAGCTGTGCTCGACGTTGTCACTGAAGCG
GGAAGGGACTGGCTGCTATTGGGCGAAGTGCCGGGGCAGGATCTCCTGTCATCTCACCTTGCTCCTGCCG
AGAAAGTATCCATCATGGCTGATGCAATGCGGCGGCTGCATACGCTTGATCCGGCTACCTGCCCATTCGA
CCACCAAGCGAAACATCGCATCGAGCGAGCACGTACTCGGATGGAAGCCGGTCTTGTCGATCAGGATGAT
CTGGACGAAGAGCATCAGGGGCTCGCGCCAGCCGAACTGTTCGCCAGGCTCAAGGCGCGCATGCCCGACG
GCGATGATCTCGTCGTGACCCATGGCGATGCCTGCTTGCCGAATATCATGGTGGAAAATGGCCGCTTTTC
TGGATTCATCGACTGTGGCCGGCTGGGTGTGGCGGACCGCTATCAGGACATAGCGTTGGCTACCCGTGAT
ATTGCTGAAGAGCTTGGCGGCGAATGGGCTGACCGCTTCCTCGTGCTTTACGGTATCGCCGCTCCCGATT
CGCAGCGCATCGCCTTCTATCGCCTTCTTGACGAGTTCTTCTGAGCGGGACTCTGGGGTTCGAAATGACC
GACCAAGCGACGCCCAACCTGCCATCACGAGATTTCGATTCCACCGCCGCCTTCTATGAAAGGTTGGGCT
TCGGAATCGTTTTCCGGGACGCCGGCTGGATGATCCTCCAGCGCGGGGATCTCATGCTGGAGTTCTTCGC
CCACGGGATCTCTGCGGAACAGGCGGTCGAAGGTGCCGATATCATTACGACAGCAACGGCCGACAAGCAC
AACGCCACGATCCTGAGCGACAATATGATCGGGCCCGGCGTCCACATCAACGGCGTCGGCGGCGACTGCC
CAGGCAAGACCGAGATGCACCGCGATATCTTGCTGCGTTCGGATATTTTCGTGGAGTTCCCGCCACAGAC
CCGGATGATCCCCGATCGTTCAAACATTTGGCAATAAAGTTTCTTAAGATTGAATCCTGTTGCCGGTCTT
GCGATGATTATCATATAATTTCTGTTGAATTACGTTAAGCATGTAATAATTAACATGTAATGCATGACGT
TATTTATGAGATGGGTTTTTATGATTAGAGTCCCGCAATTATACATTTAATACGCGATAGAAAACAAAAT
ATAGCGCGCAAACTAGGATAAATTATCGCGCGCGGTGTCATCTATGTTACTAGATCGGGCCTCCTGTC
[82 nt withheld, positions 4269-4350]
GCTCTGAGGGA
[161 nt withheld, positions 4362-4522]
T
[41 nt withheld, positions 4524-4564]
T
[62 nt withheld, positions 4566-4627]
A
[35 nt withheld, positions 4629-4663]
CCTCCCTCAATCGGTTGAATGTCGCCCTTTTGTCTTTGGCCCAATACGCAAACCGCCTCTCCCCGCGCGT
TGGCCGATTCATTAATGCAGCTGGCACGACAGGTTTCCCGACTGGAAAGCGGGCAGTGAGCGCAACGCAA
TTAATGTGAGTTAGCTCACTCATTAGGCACCCCAGGCTTTACACTTTATGCTTCCGGCTCGTATGTTGTG
TGGAATTGTGAGCGGATAACAATTTCACACAGGAAACAGCTATGACCATGATTACGCCAAGCTTGCATGC
CTGCAGGTCCCCAGATTAGCCTTTTCAATTTCAGAAAGAATGCTAACCCACAGATGGTTAGAGAGGCTTA
CGCAGCAGGTCTCATCAAGACGATCTACCCGAGCAATAATCTCCAGGAAATCAAATACCTTCCCAAGAAG
GTTAAAGATGCAGTCAAAAGATTCAGGACTAACTGCATCAAGAACACAGAGAAAGATATATTTCTCAAGA
TCAGAAGTACTATTCCAGTATGGACGATTCAAGGCTTGCTTCACAAACCAAGGCAAGTAATAGAGATTGG
AGTCTCTAAAAAGGTAGTTCCCACTGAATCAAAGGCCATGGAGTCAAAGATTCAAATAGAGGACCTAACA
GAACTCGCCGTAAAGACTGGCGAACAGTTCATACAGAGTCTCTTACGACTCAATGACAAGAAGAAAATCT
TCGTCAACATGGTGGAGCACGACACACTTGTCTACTCCAAAAATATCAAAGATACAGTCTCAGAAGACCA
AAGGGCAATTGAGACTTTTCAACAAAGGGTAATATCCGGAAACCTCCTCGGATTCCATTGCCCAGCTATC
TGTCACTTTATTGTGAAGATAGTGGAAAAGGAAGGTGGCTCCTACAAATGCCATCATTGCGATAAAGGAA
AGGCCATCGTTGAAGATGCCTCTGCCGACAGTGGTCCCAAAGATGGACCCCCACCCACGAGGAGCATCGT
GGAAAAAGAAGACGTTCCAACCACGTCTTCAAAGCAAGTGGATTGATGTGATATCTCCACTGACGTAAGG
GATGACGCACAATCCCACTATCCTTCGCAAGACCCTTCCTCTATATAAGGAAGTTCATTTCATTTGGAGA
GAACACGGGGGACTCTAGAGTTATCAACAAGTTTGTACAAAAAAGCAGGCTTCCCATGCTGGAAACTTCA
GTTTTGTTGGAGAATTCAGCTACTGCTGTTGCTGGTGGCGCCGCCGTGACTCAGGTGGTGGAGCTGAGGA
ATGACGGCGTCGGCGGTGGTGGTAGTGTCGGTGGAGGTTCAGAAGAGGAAGAGAGAAGCAGAGGAGAATT
AGAAGGTGAAAAGAATAATATATCAGGTGGAAATCGTTGGCCACGTGATGAAACTTTGGCTTTGCTCAAA
ATAAGGTCTCAAATGGACCTTGCATTCCGTGATTCCAATCTCAAAGGCCCTCTTTGGGATGAAATTTCTA
GGAAAATGGGTGAGCTAGGGTATAATCGAAATGCAAAGAAATGCAGGGAGAAATTTGAGAACATTTATAA
GTATCATAAGAGAACAAAAGATGGTAGATCTGGCAGGCAAACGGGGAAAAACTATCGGTTTTTCGAGCAA
TTAGAACTATTGGATAACCAGATTAATAGGATGGATACAACAACATCAATTTCAATGCCAGTACCAATGC
CTATGCCGATGACAATGATAAAACCAGCCACAAGTGGATGTCAAAATTTCACTTATCGAAACCAAGGTGT
TAATCCGGAGTTCATGTCTATGTCCACATCTACAACCTCTTCCTCGGGAAAGGAATCCGATGGTAGTGTG
AAGAAGAAAAGGAAATTGGCTGGTTATTTCGAGAGGTTGATGAAGCAAGTGTTGGACAAGCAAGAGGATT
TACAAAACAAGTTCTTGGAAGCAATAGAGAAATGCGAGGGGGATCGAATAGAGAGGGAAGAAGCTTGGAA
GATGCAGGAAATAGCAAGGTTAAAGAAAGAAAAAGAAGCACTAGCCAATGAAAGAGCAATTTCTGCTGCC
AAAGATGCAGCAGTGATTGCTTTCTTGCAGAAAATCTCAGAGCAAACCGTTCAAGTACAGTCGCCAATGG
AATTATCTCATGAAAAGATGACTGAGAATTCGTCGGTGAAAACGGTTGAAAGCCAAGAGAATGTGTTGCA
GCAAGACGATGATAAGCAAGAGAACATGTTGGACAAACAAGATATAATAGATAGTGCTGGTGAGAATTCG
TTTCATATGAGTTCTTGTCGATGGCCTAAATCAGAAGTCGAAGCATTGATCAAGTTAAGAACGAACATTG
ACTTGGAATATCAAGACAATGGATCACCAAAAGGGCCTCTATGGGAAGATATCTCAACTGGTATGAAGAA
GCTTGGATATGATAGAAATGCCAAGAGGTGTAAAGAGAAATGGGAGAACATAAACAAGTATTATAGGAGA
GTTAAAGAAAGCCAAAAGAGGAGGCCAGAAGATTCAAAAACATGTCCCTATTTTCATCTACTGGATTCTA
TCTATCAAAACAAGTCCAAGAAACAATTGCTCAGTTCAGAAAATCCAGGTTCTAGTATAAAGGCTGGAGA
GTTACTAATGCAAATAATGAACCGACAACAGCAGCAGCAACAGTTGGAAACAGAAAATATTCAAAGACAA
AATGTTGAACGAAGTCAATCGAGGACCCAGCTTGACCCAGCTTTCTTGTACAAAGTGGTTGATAACAGCG
GGTTAATTAACATCTTTTACCCATACGATGTTCCTGACTATGCGGGCTATCCCTATGACGTCCCGGACTA
TGCAGGATCCTATCCATATGACGTTCCAGATTACGCTGCTCAGTGCAGCGCTTAGAGCTCGAATTTCCCC
GATCGTTCAAACATTTGGCAATAAAGTTTCTTAAGATTGAATCCTGTTGCCGGTCTTGCGATGATTATCA
TATAATTTCTGTTGAATTACGTTAAGCATGTAATAATTAACATGTAATGCATGACGTTATTTATGAGATG
GGTTTTTATGATTAGAGTCCCGCAATTATACATTTAATACGCGATAGAAAACAAAATATAGCGCGCAAAC
TAGGATAAATTATCGCGCGCGGTGTCATCTATGTTACTAGATCGGGAATTAGCTTCATCAACGCAAGACA
TGCGCACGACCGTCTGACAGGAGAGGAATTTCCGACGAGCACAGAAAGGACTTGCTCTTGGACGTAGGCC
TATTTCTCAGGCACATGTATCAAGTGTTCGGACGTGGGTTTTCGATGGTGTATCAGCCGCCGCCAACTGG
GAGATGAGGAGGCTTTCTTGGGGGGCAGTCAGCAGTTCATTTCACAAGACAGAGGAACTTGTAAGGAGAT
GCACTGATTTATCTTGGCGCAAACCAGCAGGACGAATTAGTGGGAATAGCCCGCGAATATCTAAGTTATG
CCTGTCGGCATGAGCAGAAACTTCCAATTCGAAACAGTTTGGAGAGGTTGTTTTTGGGCATACCTTTTGT
TAGTCAGCCTCTCGATTGCTCATCGTCATTACACAGTACCGAAGTTTGATCGATCTAGTAACATAGATGA
CACCGCGCGCGATAATTTATCCTAGTTTGCGCGCTATATTTTGTTTTCTATCGCGTATTAAATGTATAAT
TGCGGGACTCTAATCATAAAAACCCATCTCATAAATAACGTCATGCATTACATGTTAATTATTACATGCT
TAACGTAATTCAACAGAAATTATATGATAATCATCGCAAGACCGGCAACAGGATTCAATCTTAAGAAACT
TTATTGCCAAATGTTTGAACGATCTGCTTCGACGCACTCCTTCTTTACTCCACCATCTCGTCCTTATTGA
AAACGTGGGTAGCACCAAAACGAATCAAGTCGCTGGAACTGAAGTTACCAATCACGCTGGATGATTTGCC
AGTTGGATTAATCTTGCCTTTCCCCGCATGAATAATATTGATGAATGCATGCGTGAGGGGTATTTCGATT
TTGGCAATAGCTGCAATTGCCGCGACATCCTCCAACGAGCATAATTCTTCAGAAAAATAGCGATGTTCCA
TGTTGTCAGGGCATGCATGATGCACGTTATGAGGTGACGGTGCTAGGCAGTATTCCCTCAAAGTTTCATA
GTCAGTATCATATTCATCATTGCATTCCTGCAAGAGAGAATTGAGACGCAATCCACACGCTGCGGCAACC
TTCCGGCGTTCGTGGTCTATTTGCTCTTGGACGTTGCAAACGTAAGTGTTGGATCCCGGTCGGCATCTAC
TCTATTCCTTTGCCCTCGGACGAGTGCTGGGGCGTCGGTTTCCACTATCGGCGAGTACTTCTACACAGCC
ATCGGTCCAGACGGCCGCGCTTCTGCGGGCGATTTGTGTACGCCCGACAGTCCCGGCTCCGGATCGGACG
ATTGCGTCGCATCGACCCTGCGCCCAAGCTGCATCATCGAAATTGCCGTCAACCAAGCTCTGATAGAGTT
GGTCAAGACCAATGCGGAGCATATACGCCCGGAGCCGCGGCGATCCTGCAAGCTCCGGATGCCTCCGCTC
GAAGTAGCGCGTCTGCTGCTCCATACAAGCCAACCACGGCCTCCAGAAGAAGATGTTGGCGACCTCGTAT
TGGGAATCCCCGAACATCGCCTCGCTCCAGTCAATGACCGCTGTTATGCGGCCATTGTCCGTCAGGACAT
TGTTGGAGCCGAAATCCGCGTGCACGAGGTGCCGGACTTCGGGGCAGTCCTCGGCCCAAAGCATCAGCTC
ATCGAGAGCCTGCGCGACGGACGCACTGACGGTGTCGTCCATCACAGTTTGCCAGTGATACACATGGGGA
TCAGCAATCGCGCATATGAAATCACGCCATGTAGTGTATTGACCGATTCCTTGCGGTCCGAATGGGCCGA
ACCCGCTCGTCTGGCTAAGATCGGCCGCAGCGATCGCATCCATGGCCTCCGCGACCGGCTGCAGAACAGC
GGGCAGTTCGGTTTCAGGCAGGTCTTGCAACGTGACACCCTGTGCACGGCGGGAGATGCAATAGGTCAGG
CTCTCGCTGAATTCCCCAATGTCAAGCACTTCCGGAATCGGGAGCGCGGCCGATGCAAAGTGCCGATAAA
CATAACGATCTTTGTAGAAACCATCGGCGCAGCTATTTACCCGCAGGACATATCCACGCCCTCCTACATC
GAAGCTGAAAGCACGAGATTCTTCGCCCTCCGAGAGCTGCATCAGGTCGGAGACGCTGTCGAACTTTTCG
ATCAGAAACTTCTCGACAGACGTCGCGGTGAGTTCAGGCTTTTTCATATCGGGGTCGTCCTCTCCAAATG
AAATGAACTTCCTTATATAGAGGAAGGGTCTTGCGAAGGATAGTGGGATTGTGCGTCATCCCTTACGTCA
GTGGAGATATCACATCAATCCACTTGCTTTGAAGACGTGGTTGGAACGTCTTCTTTTTCCACGATGCTCC
TCGTGGGTGGGGGTCCATCTTTGGGACCACTGTCGGCAGAGGCATCTTGAACGATAGCCTTTCCTTTATC
GCAATGATGGCATTTGTAGGTGCCACCTTCCTTTTCTACTGTCCTTTTGATGAAGTGACAGATAGCTGGG
CAATGGAATCCGAGGAGGTTTCCCGATATTACCCTTTGTTGAAAAGTCTCAATAGCCCTTTGGTCTTCTG
AGACTGTATCTTTGATATTCTTGGAGTAGACGAGAGTGTCGTGCTCCACCATGTTGACGGATCTCTAGGA
CGCGTCGACGCGTCGACGCGTCGACGCGTCGACGCGTCCTAGAAGCTAATTCACTGGCCGTCGTTTTACA
ACGTCGTGACTGGGAAAACCCTGGCGTTACCCAACTTAATCGCCTTGCAGCACATCCCCCTTTCGCCAGC
TGGCGTAATAGCGAAGAGGCCCGCACCGATCGCCCTTCCCAACAGTTGCGCAGCCTGAATG
[44 nt withheld, positions 10605-10648]
C
[141 nt withheld, positions 10650-10790]
CCTTTGACGTTGGAGTCCACGTTCTTT
[37 nt withheld, positions 10818-10854]
ACCCTATCTCGGGCTATTCTTTTGATTTATAAGGGATTTTGCCGATTTCGGAACCACCATCAAACAGGAT
TTTCGCCTGCTGGGGCAAACCAGCGTGGACCGCTTGCTGCAACTCTCTCAGGGCCAGGCGGTGAAGGGCA
ATCAGCTGTTGCCCGTCTCACTGGTGAAAAGAAAAACCACCCCAGTACATTAAAAACGTCCGCAATGTGT
TATTAAGTTGTCTAAGCGTCAATTTGTTTACACCACAATATATCCTGCCACCAGCCAGCCAACAGCTCCC
CGACCGGCAGCTCGGCACAAAATCACCACTCGATACAGGCAGCCCATCAGTCCGGGACGGCGTCAGCGGG
AGAGCCGTTGTAAGGCGGCAGACTTTGCTCATGTTACCGATGCTATTCGGAAGAACGGCAACTAAGCTGC
CGGGTTTGAAACACGGATGATCTCGCGGAGGGTAGCATGTTGATTGTAACGATGACAGAGCGTTGCTGCC
TGTGATCAAATATCATCTCCCTCGCAGAGATCCGAATTATCAGCCTTCTTATTCATTTCTCGCTTAACCG
TGACAGGCTGTCGATCTTGAGAACTATGCCGACATAATAGGAAATCGCTGGATAAAGCCGCTGAGGAAGC
TGAGTGGCGCTATTTCTTTAGAAGTGAACGTTGACGATATCAACTCCCCTATCCATTGCTCACCGAATGG
TACAGGTCGGGGACCCGAAGTTCCGACTGTCGGCCTGATGCATCCCCGGCTGATCGACCCCAGATCTGGG
GCTGAGAAAGCCCAGTAAGGAAACAACTGTAGGTTCGAGTCGCGAGATCCCCCGGAACCAAAGGAAGTAG
GTTAAACCCGCTCCGATCAGGCCGAGCCACGCCAGGCCGAGAACATTGGTTCCTGTAGGCATCGGGATTG
GCGGATCAAACACTAAAGCTACTGGAACGAGCAGAAGTCCTCCGGCCGCCAGTTGCCAGGCGGTAAAGGT
GAGCAGAGGCACGGGAGGTTGCCACTTGCGGGTCAGCACGGTTCCGAACGCCATGGAAACCGCCCCCGCC
AGGCCCGCTGCGACGCCGACAGGATCTAGCGCTGCGTTTGGTGTCAACACCAACAGCGCCACGCCCGCAG
TTCCGCAAATAGCCCCCAGGACCGCCATCAATCGTATCGGGCTACCTAGCAGAGCGGCAGAGATGAACAC
GACCATCAGCGGCTGCACAGCGCCTACCGTCGCCGCGACCCCGCCCGGCAGGCGGTAGACCGAAATAAAC
AACAAGCTCCAGAATAGCGAAATATTAAGTGCGCCGAGGATGAAGATGCGCATCCACCAGATTCCCGTTG
GAATCTGTCGGACGATCATCACGAGCAATAAACCCGCCGGCAACGCCCGCAGCAGCATACCGGCGACCCC
TCGGCCTCGCTGTTCGGGCTCCACGAAAACGCCGGACAGATGCGCCTTGTGAGCGTCCTTGGGGCCGTCC
TCCTGTTTGAAGACCGACAGCCCAATGATCTCGCCGTCGATGTAGGCGCCGAATGCCACGGCATCTCGCA
ACCGTTCAGCGAACGCCTCCATGGGCTTTTTCTCCTCGTGCTCGTAAACGGACCCGAACATCTCTGGAGC
TTTCTTCAGGGCCGACAATCGGATCTCGCGGAAATCCTGCACGTCGGCCGCTCCAAGCCGTCGAATCTGA
GCCTTAATCACAATTGTCAATTTTAATCCTCTGTTTATCGGCAGTTCGTAGAGCGCGCCGTGCGTCCCGA
GCGATACTGAGCGAAGCAAGTGCGTCGAGCAGTGCCCGCTTGTTCCTGAAATGCCAGTAAAGCGCTGGCT
GCTGAACCCCCAGCCGGAACTGACCCCACAAGGCCCTAGCGTTTGCAATGCACCAGGTCATCATTGACCC
AGGCGTGTTCCACCAGGCCGCTGCCTCGCAACTCTTCGCAGGCTTCGCCGACCTGCTCGCGCCACTTCTT
CACGCGGGTGGAATCCGATCCGCACATGAGGCGGAAGGTTTCCAGCTTGAGCGGGTACGGCTCCCGGTGC
GAGCTGAAATAGTCGAACATCCGTCGGGCCGTCGGCGACAGCTTGCGGTACTTCTCCCATATGAATTTCG
TGTAGTGGTCGCCAGCAAACAGCACGACGATTTCCTCGTCGATCAGGACCTGGCAACGGGACGTTTTCTT
GCCACGGTCCAGGACGCGGAAGCGGTGCAGCAGCGACACCGATTCCAGGTGCCCAACGCGGTCGGACGTG
AAGCCCATCGCCGTCGCCTGTAGGCGCGACAGGCATTCCTCGGCCTTCGTGTAATACCGGCCATTGATCG
ACCAGCCCAGGTCCTGGCAAAGCTCGTAGAACGTGAAGGTGATCGGCTCGCCGATAGGGGTGCGCTTCGC
GTACTCCAACACCTGCTGCCACACCAGTTCGTCATCGTCGGCCCGCAGCTCGACGCCGGTGTAGGTGATC
TTCACGTCCTTGTTGACGTGGAAAATGACCTTGTTTTGCAGCGCCTCGCGCGGGATTTTCTTGTTGCGCG
TGGTGAACAGGGCAGAGCGGGCCGTGTCGTTTGGCATCGCTCGCATCGTGTCCGGCCACGGCGCAATATC
GAACAAGGAAAGCTGCATTTCCTTGATCTGCTGCTTCGTGTGTTTCAGCAACGCGGCCTGCTTGGCCTCG
CTGACCTGTTTTGCCAGGTCCTCGCCGGCGGTTTTTCGCTTCTTGGTCGTCATAGTTCCTCGCGTGTCGA
TGGTCATCGACTTCGCCAAACCTGCCGCCTCCTGTTCGAGACGACGCGAACGCTCCACGGCGGCCGATGG
CGCGGGCAGGGCAGGGGGAGCCAGTTGCACGCTGTCGCGCTCGATCTTGGCCGTAGCTTGCTGGACCATC
GAGCCGACGGACTGGAAGGTTTCGCGGGGCGCACGCATGACGGTGCGGCTTGCGATGGTTTCGGCATCCT
CGGCGGAAAACCCCGCGTCGATCAGTTCTTGCCTGTATGCCTTCCGGTCAAACGTCCGATTCATTCACCC
TCCTTGCGGGATTGCCCCGACTCACGCCGGGGCAATGTGCCCTTATTCCTGATTTGACCCGCCTGGTGCC
TTGGTGTCCAGATAATCCACCTTATCGGCAATGAAGTCGGTCCCGTAGACCGTCTGGCCGTCCTTCTCGT
ACTTGGTATTCCGAATCTTGCCCTGCACGAATACCAGCGACCCCTTGCCCAAATACTTGCCGTGGGCCTC
GGCCTGAGAGCCAAAACACTTGATGCGGAAGAAGTCGGTGCGCTCCTGCTTGTCGCCGGCATCGTTGCGC
CACATCTAGGTACTAAAACAATTCATCCAGTAAAATATAATATTTTATTTTCTCCCAATCAGGCTTGATC
CCCAGTAAGTCAAAAAATAGCTCGACATACTGTTCTTCCCCGATATCCTCCCTGATCGACCGGACGCAGA
AGGCAATGTCATACCACTTGTCCGCCCTGCCGCTTCTCCCAAGATCAATAAAGCCACTTACTTTGCCATC
TTTCACAAAGATGTTGCTGTCTCCCAGGTCGCCGTGGGAAAAGACAAGTTCCTCTTCGGGCTTTTCCGTC
TTTAAAAAATCATACAGCTCGCGCGGATCTTTAAATGGAGTGTCTTCTTCCCAGTTTTCGCAATCCACAT
CGGCCAGATCGTTATTCAGTAAGTAATCCAATTCGGCTAAGCGGCTGTCTAAGCTATTCGTATAGGGACA
ATCCGATATGTCGATGGAGTGAAAGAGCCTGATGCACTCCGCATACAGCTCGATAATCTTTTCAGGGCTT
TGTTCATCTTCATACTCTTCCGAGCAAAGGACGCCATCGGCCTCACTCATGAGCAGATTGCTCCAGCCAT
CATGCCGTTCAAAGTGCAGGACCTTTGGAACAGGCAGCTTTCCTTCCAGCCATAGCATCATGTCCTTTTC
CCGTTCCACATCATAGGTGGTCCCTTTATACCGGCTGTCCGTCATTTTTAAATATAGGTTTTCATTTTCT
CCCACCAGCTTATATACCTTAGCAGGAGACATTCCTTCCGTATCTTTTACGCAGCGGTATTTTTCGATCA
GTTTTTTCAATTCCGGTGATATTCTCATTTTAGCCATTTATTATTTCCTTCCTCTTTTCTACAGTATTTA
AAGATACCCCAAGAAGCTAATTATAACAAGACGAACTCCAATTCACTGTTCCTTGCATTCTAAAACCTTA
AATACCAGAAAACAGCTTTTTCAAAGTTGTTTTCAAAGTTGGCGTATAACATAGTATCGACGGAGCCGAT
TTTGAAACCACAATTATGGGTGATGCTGCCAACTTACTGATTTAGTGTATGATGGTGTTTTTGAGGTGCT
CCAGTGGCTTCTGTTTCTATCAGCTGTCCCTCCTGTTCAGCTACTGACGGGGTGGTGCGTAACGGCAAAA
GCACCGCCGGACATCAGCGCTATCTCTGCTCTCACTGCCGTAAAACATGGCAACTGCAGTTCACTTACAC
CGCTTCTCAACCCGGTACGCACCAGAAAATCATTGATATGGCCATGAATGGCGTTGGATGCCGGGCAACA
GCCCGCATTATGGGCGTTGGCCTCAACACGATTTTACGTCACTTAAAAAACTCAGGCCGCAGTCGGTAAC
CTCGCGCATACAGCCGGGCAGTGACGTCATCGTCTGCGCGGAAATGGACGAACAGTGGGGCTATGTCGGG
GCTAAATCGCGCCAGCGCTGGCTGTTTTACGCGTATGACAGTCTCCGGAAGACGGTTGTTGCGCACGTAT
TCGGTGAACGCACTATGGCGACGCTGGGGCGTCTTATGAGCCTGCTGTCACCCTTTGACGTGGTGATATG
GATGACGGATGGCTGGCCGCTGTATGAATCCCGCCTGAAGGGAAAGCTGCACGTAATCAGCAAGCGATAT
ACGCAGCGAATTGAGCGGCATAACCTGAATCTGAGGCAGCACCTGGCACGGCTGGGACGGAAGTCGCTGT
CGTTCTCAAAATCGGTGGAGCTGCATGACAAAGTCATCGGGCATTATCTGAACATAAAACACTATCAATA
AGTTGGAGTCATTACCCAATTATGATAGAATTTACAAGCTATAAGGTTATTGTCCTGGGTTTCAAGCATT
AGTCCATGCAAGTTTTTATGCTTTGCCCATTCTATAGATATATTGATAAGCGCGCTGCCTATGCCTTGCC
CCCTGAAATCCTTACATACGGCGATATCTTCTATATAAAAGATATATTATCTTATCAGTATTGTCAATAT
ATTCAAGGCAATCTGCCTCCTCATCCTCTTCATCCTCTTCGTCTTGGTAGCTTTTTAAATATGGCGCTTC
ATAGAGTAATTCTGTAAAGGTCCAATTCTCGTTTTCATACCTCGGTATAATCTTACCTATCACCTCAAAT
GGTTCGCTGGGTTTATCGCACCCCCGAACACGAGCACGGCACCCGCGACCACTATGCCAAGAATGCCCAA
GGTAAAAATTGCCGGCCCCGCCATGAAGTCCGTGAATGCCCCGACGGCCGAAGTGAAGGGCAGGCCGCCA
CCCAGGCCGCCGCCCTCACTGCCCGGCACCTGGTCGCTGAATGTCGATGCCAGCACCTGCGGCACGTCAA
TGCTTCCGGGCGTCGCGCTCGGGCTGATCGCCCATCCCGTTACTGCCCCGATCCCGGCAATGGCAAGGAC
TGCCAGCGCTGCCATTTTTGGGGTGAGGCCGTTCGCGGCCGAGGGGCGCAGCCCCTGGGGGGATGGGAGG
CCCGCGTTAGCGGGCCGGGAGGGTTCGAGAAGGGGGGGCACCCCCCTTCGGCGTGCGCGGTCACGCGCAC
AGGGCGCAGCCCTGGTTAAAAACAAGGTTTATAAATATTGGTTTAAAAGCAGGTTAAAAGACAGGTTAGC
GGTGGCCGAAAAACGGGCGGAAACCCTTGCAAATGCTGGATTTTCTGCCTGTGGACAGCCCCTCAAATGT
CAATAGGTGCGCCCCTCATCTGTCAGCACTCTGCCCCTCAAGTGTCAAGGATCGCGCCCCTCATCTGTCA
GTAGTCGCGCCCCTCAAGTGTCAATACCGCAGGGCACTTATCCCCAGGCTTGTCCACATCATCTGTGGGA
AACTCGCGTAAAATCAGGCGTTTTCGCCGATTTGCGAGGCTGGCCAGCTCCACGTCGCCGGCCGAAATCG
AGCCTGCCCCTCATCTGTCAACGCCGCGCCGGGTGAGTCGGCCCCTCAAGTGTCAACGTCCGCCCCTCAT
CTGTCAGTGAGGGCCAAGTTTTCCGCGAGGTATCCACAACGCCGGCGGCCGCGGTGTCTCGCACACGGCT
TCGACGGCGTTTCTGGCGCGTTTGCAGGGCCATAGACGGCCGCCAGCCCAGCGGCGAGGGCAACCAGCCC
GGTGAGCGTCGGAAAGGCGC
Features (pLannotate 1.2.2; 39 found; start..end, strand, type, name):
      3..89      -  CDS            traI (fragment): TRAI6_ECOLX - Experimental evidence at protein level: Swiss-Prot protein existence level 1. The initiation process of transfer DNA synthesis requires the interaction of at least three plasmid-specific components (TraH, I, and J) at the transfer origin resulting in the assembly of a specialised nucleoprotein complex - the relaxosome. Site- and strand-specific cleavage at the transfer origin is dependent on TraI and TraJ. From Escherichia coli.
    127..498     -  CDS            traJ: oriT-recognizing protein; traJ
    531..640     -  oriT           oriT: incP origin of transfer
    772..962     +  rep_origin     ori (fragment): high-copy-number ColE1/pMB1/pBR322/pUC origin of replication
   1321..1971    -  CDS            TetR: tetracycline resistance regulatory protein; tetR
   2077..2326    +  CDS            TcR (fragment): tetracycline efflux protein; tetA; confers resistance to tetracycline
   2436..2460    -  misc_feature   RB T-DNA repeat: right border repeat from nopaline C58 T-DNA
   2616..2799    +  promoter       NOS promoter: nopaline synthase promoter NOS promoter
   2820..3614    +  CDS            NeoR/KanR: aminoglycoside phosphotransferase from Tn5; aph(3')-II (or nptII); confers resistance to neomycin, kanamycin, and G418 (Geneticin®)
   3635..3784    +  CDS            ble (fragment): BLE_KLEPN - Experimental evidence at protein level: Swiss-Prot protein existence level 1. Binding protein with a strong affinity to the bleomycin family of antibiotics. Binds to CL990; an antimitotic-antibiotic compound. From Klebsiella pneumoniae.
   3791..3997    +  CDS            ocd (fragment): OCD_AGRFC - Experimental evidence at protein level: Swiss-Prot protein existence level 1. Catalyzes the conversion of L-ornithine into L-proline with release of ammonia. Is involved in the utilization of nopaline, a catabolic pathway that proceeds through L-arginine and L-ornithine to L-proline. Nopaline is a predominant opine in plant cells transformed with Ti plasmid pTiC58. From Agrobacterium fabrum (strain C58 / ATCC 33970) (Agrobacterium tumefaciens (strain C58)).
   4004..4256    +  terminator     NOS terminator: nopaline synthase terminator and poly(A) signal
   4260..4703    +  CDS            M13 gene III (fragment) (sequence partly withheld): pIII; III; minor coat protein
   4702..4792    +  CDS            lacI (fragment): lac repressor; lacI; The lac repressor binds to the lac operator to inhibit transcription in E. coli. This inhibition can be relieved by adding lactose or isopropyl-β-D-thiogalactopyranoside (IPTG).
   4805..4826    +  protein_bind   CAP binding site: CAP binding activates transcription in the presence of cAMP. E. coli catabolite activator protein
   4841..4871    +  promoter       lac promoter: promoter for the E. coli lac operon
   4875..4897    +  protein_bind   lac operator (fragment): The lac repressor binds to the lac operator to inhibit transcription in E. coli. This inhibition can be relieved by adding lactose or isopropyl-β-D-thiogalactopyranoside (IPTG). lac repressor encoded by lacI
   4932..4952    -  misc_feature   MCS (fragment): pUC18/19 multiple cloning site
   5443..5784    +  promoter       CaMV 35S promoter: strong constitutive promoter from cauliflower mosaic virus
   5810..5834    +  protein_bind   attB1: mutant version of attB; recombination site for the Gateway® BP reaction BP Clonase™
   7358..7382    -  protein_bind   attB2: mutant version of attB; recombination site for the Gateway® BP reaction BP Clonase™
   7411..7500    +  CDS            3xHA: three tandem HA epitope tags
   7534..7786    +  terminator     NOS terminator: nopaline synthase terminator and poly(A) signal
   8215..8467    -  terminator     NOS terminator: nopaline synthase terminator and poly(A) signal
   8491..8919    -  CDS            nos (fragment): DHNO_AGRT7 - Protein inferred from homology: Swiss-Prot protein existence level 3. From Agrobacterium tumefaciens (strain T37).
   8935..9960    -  CDS            HygR: aminoglycoside phosphotransferase from E. coli; aph(4)-Ia; confers resistance to hygromycin
   9970..10314   -  promoter       CaMV 35S promoter: strong constitutive promoter from cauliflower mosaic virus
   9971..10017   -  promoter       minimal CaMV 35S promoter: minimal 35S promoter from cauliflower mosaic virus
  10452..10607   +  CDS            lacZα (fragment) (sequence partly withheld): LacZα fragment of β-galactosidase; lacZ fragment
  10605..10905   +  rep_origin     M13 ori (fragment) (sequence partly withheld): M13 bacteriophage origin of replication; arrow indicates direction of (+) strand synthesis
  10906..11036   +  CDS            lacI (fragment): lac repressor; lacI; The lac repressor binds to the lac operator to inhibit transcription in E. coli. This inhibition can be relieved by adding lactose or isopropyl-β-D-thiogalactopyranoside (IPTG).
  11090..11114   -  misc_feature   LB T-DNA repeat: left border repeat from nopaline C58 T-DNA
  12623..12686   -  CDS            TetR (fragment): tetracycline resistance regulatory protein; tetR
  12710..13858   -  CDS            trfA: trans-acting replication protein that binds to and activates oriV
  14157..14951   -  CDS            KanR: aminoglycoside phosphotransferase; aphA-3; confers resistance to kanamycin
  15143..15910   +  mobile_element IS1: prokaryotic transposable element IS1
  15919..16068   -  CDS            satA (fragment): STA_BACSU - Also known as yyaR. Experimental evidence at protein level: Swiss-Prot protein existence level 1. Involved in resistance to streptothricin, a broad-spectrum antibiotic produced by streptomycetes. Detoxifies streptothricin via acetylation of the beta amino group of the first beta-lysyl moiety of streptothricin. From Bacillus subtilis (strain 168).
  16264..16539   -  CDS            klaC (fragment): KLAC_ECOLX - Also known as telB. Protein predicted: Swiss-Prot protein existence level 4. Belongs to the kla operon, which is associated with cryptic tellurite resistance, and IncW plasmid fertility inhibition. From Escherichia coli.
  16603..17234   -  rep_origin     oriV: incP origin of replication
