[The description below was written by a language model from this plasmid's Addgene catalogue record and pLannotate feature annotations shown in this document.]
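Description:
pGWB14-LYX164 is a plant expression binary vector built on the pGWB14 backbone and intended for Agrobacterium-mediated transient or stable expression of a Nicotiana benthamiana transcription factor (gene model Niben101Scf06087g06001.1). The roughly 17.2 kb plasmid is propagated at low copy through the broad-host-range IncP replication system, with oriV and its activator trfA annotated. This system lets the plasmid replicate in both E. coli and Agrobacterium. An oriT with traJ permits conjugal mobilisation. Bacterial selection is by kanamycin, conferred by an aphA-3 KanR gene in the backbone. The feature table also picks up assorted remnants of earlier vector lineages, including partial tetracycline resistance genes, an IS1 element, and lac and M13 fragments. These are fragmentary and are probably not functionally relevant.

The T-DNA, bounded by nopaline-type right and left border repeats, carries three plant cassettes. The payload cassette uses the constitutive CaMV 35S promoter to drive the transcription factor coding region, which lies between attB1 and attB2 Gateway sites (the record lists Gibson assembly as the cloning method). The insert is followed by a 3xHA epitope and a NOS terminator, giving a C-terminally HA-tagged protein. The other two cassettes are a NOS promoter–NeoR/KanR (nptII)–NOS terminator unit and a 35S-driven hygromycin phosphotransferase gene with its own NOS terminator. Either could in principle select transformed plant tissue, although the catalogue lists only hygromycin as the plant marker. The HA tag allows antibody-based detection or immunoprecipitation of the expressed factor, but the record does not specify any downstream application beyond tagged expression.
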