Addgene plasmid #126382: pGWB14-LYX164
Purpose: With a Nicotiana benthamiana transcription factor in PGWB14 backbone, for Agrobacterium mediated transient or stable expression corresponding transcription factor fused with a C-terminal HA tag.
Depositing lab: Silin Zhong. Depositing organization: Chinese University of Hong Kong.
Backbone
  Vector backbone: pGWB14
  Vector type: Plant Expression
  Selectable markers: Hygromycin
Growth in bacteria
  Bacterial resistance: Kanamycin, 50 μg/mL
  Growth temperature: 37°C
  Growth strain: DH5alpha
  Copy number: Low Copy
Gene/Insert
  Gene/Insert name: Niben101Scf06087g06001.1
  Species: Nicotiana benthamiana
  Promoter: CaMV 35S
  Tag / fusion protein: HA (C terminal on insert)
  Cloning method: Gibson Cloning
Terms and licenses: Academic/Nonprofit Terms; Industry Terms: Not Available to Industry
How to cite: pGWB14-LYX164 was a gift from Silin Zhong (Addgene plasmid # 126382 ; http://n2t.net/addgene:126382 ; RRID:Addgene_126382)
