>Addgene plasmid #126382 | pGWB14-LYX164 | depositor partial sequence | sequence record 248985 | Niben101Scf06087g06001.1
ATGCTGGAAACTTCAGTTTTGTTGGAGAATTCAGCTACTGCTGTTGCTGGTGGCGCCGCCGTGACTCAGG
TGGTGGAGCTGAGGAATGACGGCGTCGGCGGTGGTGGTAGTGTCGGTGGAGGTTCAGAAGAGGAAGAGAG
AAGCAGAGGAGAATTAGAAGGTGAAAAGAATAATATATCAGGTGGAAATCGTTGGCCACGTGATGAAACT
TTGGCTTTGCTCAAAATAAGGTCTCAAATGGACCTTGCATTCCGTGATTCCAATCTCAAAGGCCCTCTTT
GGGATGAAATTTCTAGGAAAATGGGTGAGCTAGGGTATAATCGAAATGCAAAGAAATGCAGGGAGAAATT
TGAGAACATTTATAAGTATCATAAGAGAACAAAAGATGGTAGATCTGGCAGGCAAACGGGGAAAAACTAT
CGGTTTTTCGAGCAATTAGAACTATTGGATAACCAGATTAATAGGATGGATACAACAACATCAATTTCAA
TGCCAGTACCAATGCCTATGCCGATGACAATGATAAAACCAGCCACAAGTGGATGTCAAAATTTCACTTA
TCGAAACCAAGGTGTTAATCCGGAGTTCATGTCTATGTCCACATCTACAACCTCTTCCTCGGGAAAGGAA
TCCGATGGTAGTGTGAAGAAGAAAAGGAAATTGGCTGGTTATTTCGAGAGGTTGATGAAGCAAGTGTTGG
ACAAGCAAGAGGATTTACAAAACAAGTTCTTGGAAGCAATAGAGAAATGCGAGGGGGATCGAATAGAGAG
GGAAGAAGCTTGGAAGATGCAGGAAATAGCAAGGTTAAAGAAAGAAAAAGAAGCACTAGCCAATGAAAGA
GCAATTTCTGCTGCCAAAGATGCAGCAGTGATTGCTTTCTTGCAGAAAATCTCAGAGCAAACCGTTCAAG
TACAGTCGCCAATGGAATTATCTCATGAAAAGATGACTGAGAATTCGTCGGTGAAAACGGTTGAAAGCCA
AGAGAATGTGTTGCAGCAAGACGATGATAAGCAAGAGAACATGTTGGACAAACAAGATATAATAGATAGT
GCTGGTGAGAATTCGTTTCATATGAGTTCTTGTCGATGGCCTAAATCAGAAGTCGAAGCATTGATCAAGT
TAAGAACGAACATTGACTTGGAATATCAAGACAATGGATCACCAAAAGGGCCTCTATGGGAAGATATCTC
AACTGGTATGAAGAAGCTTGGATATGATAGAAATGCCAAGAGGTGTAAAGAGAAATGGGAGAACATAAAC
AAGTATTATAGGAGAGTTAAAGAAAGCCAAAAGAGGAGGCCAGAAGATTCAAAAACATGTCCCTATTTTC
ATCTACTGGATTCTATCTATCAAAACAAGTCCAAGAAACAATTGCTCAGTTCAGAAAATCCAGGTTCTAG
TATAAAGGCTGGAGAGTTACTAATGCAAATAATGAACCGACAACAGCAGCAGCAACAGTTGGAAACAGAA
AATATTCAAAGACAAAATGTTGAACGAAGTCAA
